Addgene plasmid #195346: MscL(G22S)-c-term-cpGFP-ERexp
Purpose: Control plasmid for the MscL tension biosensor
Depositing lab: Allen Liu. Depositing organization: University of Michigan. Publication: Mechanosensitive Channel-Based Optical Membrane Tension Reporter. Hsu YY, Resto Irizarry AM, Fu J, Liu AP. ACS Sens. 2023 Jan 27;8(1):12-18. doi: 10.1021/acssensors.2c01921. Epub 2023 Jan 6. PubMed 36608338.
Backbone
  Vector backbone: Puro
  Backbone size w/o insert (bp): 6100
  Total vector size (bp): 7282
  Vector type: Mammalian Expression, Lentiviral
Growth in bacteria
  Bacterial resistance: Ampicillin, 100 μg/mL
  Growth temperature: 37°C
  Growth strain: NEB Stable
  Copy number: Unknown
Gene/Insert
  Gene/Insert name: MscL(G22S)-c-term-cpGFP-ERexp
  Species: E. coli
  Promoter: CMVd2
  Cloning method: Gibson Cloning
  Sequencing primers: 5′ ATGAGCATTATTAAAGAATTTCGCGAATTTGCG; 3′ CACTTCGTTTTCATAGCAAAAGCTGC
Terms and licenses: Academic/Nonprofit Terms; Industry Terms: Not Available to Industry
Depositor comments: Please visit https://www.biorxiv.org/content/10.1101/2022.10.04.510821v2 for bioRxiv preprint.
How to cite: MscL(G22S)-c-term-cpGFP-ERexp was a gift from Allen Liu (Addgene plasmid # 195346 ; http://n2t.net/addgene:195346 ; RRID:Addgene_195346)
