[The description below was written by a language model from this plasmid's Addgene catalogue record and pLannotate feature annotations shown in this document.]
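Description:
MscL(G22S)-c-term-cpGFP-ERexp is a mammalian expression plasmid of about 7.3 kb, built on a backbone listed simply as "Puro". It serves as the control construct for an optical membrane tension reporter based on the E. coli mechanosensitive channel MscL. The catalogue classifies it as mammalian expression and lentiviral, but the annotated sequence shows no LTRs, packaging signal, RRE or WPRE, so the feature table does not itself support lentiviral packaging. In bacteria it is maintained through a high-copy ColE1/pUC-type origin and selected with ampicillin through a full-length β-lactamase gene.

The payload is driven by a CMV enhancer paired with the truncated CMVd2 promoter, which gives moderately reduced expression compared with full-length CMV. This drives the mscL coding sequence, which by the construct name carries the G22S substitution, generally known as a gain-of-function change that lowers the tension threshold for channel opening. It is followed in frame by a GFP-derived sequence that the annotation calls cEGFP and the construct name identifies as circularly permuted GFP fused to the channel's C-terminus. The "ERexp" suffix implies an ER export signal to aid trafficking to the plasma membrane, although no such element is annotated separately. An SV40 polyadenylation signal lies downstream, annotated in the reverse orientation. The cassette is flanked by β-globin insulator elements and by T7 and rrnG terminators, which help isolate it from neighbouring transcription. A separate human UbC promoter drives a puromycin N-acetyltransferase gene with a synthetic poly(A) signal, allowing selection of transfected mammalian cells. Placing cpGFP at the C-terminus presumably provides a comparison for the tension-sensing design, but the record states only that the plasmid is a control.
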