Features (pLannotate 1.2.2; 20 found; start..end, strand, type, name):
    513..561     +  polyA_signal   poly(A) signal: synthetic polyadenylation signal
    827..1687    +  CDS            AmpR: β-lactamase; bla; confers resistance to ampicillin, carbenicillin, and related antibiotics
   1700..1836    +  terminator     rrnG terminator: transcription terminator from the E. coli ribosomal RNA rrnG operon (Albrechtsen et al., 1991)
   1988..2059    +  misc_feature   5' β-globin insulator: insulator upstream of the human β-globin locus (Farrell et al., 2002)
   2064..2110    -  terminator     T7 terminator: transcription terminator for bacteriophage T7 RNA polymerase
   2128..2176    -  polyA_signal   poly(A) signal: synthetic polyadenylation signal
   2257..2560    +  enhancer       CMV enhancer: human cytomegalovirus immediate early enhancer
   2633..2650    -  promoter       CMV promoter (fragment): human cytomegalovirus (CMV) immediate early promoter
   2713..2764    +  promoter       CMVd2 promoter: truncated human cytomegalovirus (CMV) immediate early promoter that yields moderately reduced expression relative to the full-length promoter
   2861..3268    +  CDS            mscL: MSCL_ECOLI - Also known as yhdC. Experimental evidence at protein level: Swiss-Prot protein existence level 1. Mechanosensitive channel that opens in response to stretch forces in the membrane lipid bilayer. Forms a nonselective ion channel with a conductance of about 4 nanosiemens. Participates in the regulation of osmotic pressure changes within the cell. Opens at a pressure just below that which would cause cell disruption and death. The force required to trigger channel opening depends on the membrane lipids composition. From Escherichia coli (strain K12).
   3287..4009    +  CDS            cEGFP: cEGFP is a basic (constitutively fluorescent) green fluorescent protein published in 2008, derived from Aequorea victoria.
   4108..4229    -  polyA_signal   SV40 poly(A) signal: SV40 polyadenylation signal
   4252..4321    -  CDS            large T antigen (fragment): large T antigen from SV40 (simian virus 40)
   4344..4390    +  terminator     T7 terminator: transcription terminator for bacteriophage T7 RNA polymerase
   4420..4556    +  terminator     rrnG terminator: transcription terminator from the E. coli ribosomal RNA rrnG operon (Albrechtsen et al., 1991)
   4601..4672    +  misc_feature   3' β-globin insulator: insulator downstream of the human β-globin locus (Farrell et al., 2002)
   4898..5486    -  rep_origin     ori: high-copy-number ColE1/pMB1/pBR322/pUC origin of replication
   5658..5722    -  CDS            bla(M) (fragment): β-lactamase lacking the signal sequence; bla(M); allows cytosolic expression of β-lactamase
   5986..7195    +  promoter       UbC promoter: human ubiquitin C promoter
   7199..484     +  CDS            PuroR (fragment) (across the origin): puromycin N-acetyltransferase; pac from Streptomyces; confers resistance to puromycin
>Addgene plasmid #195346 | MscL(G22S)-c-term-cpGFP-ERexp | addgene full sequence | sequence record 388133 | Addgene NGS Result
CCGGACCGCCACATCGAGCGGGTCACCGAGCTGCAAGAACTCTTCCTCACGCGCGTCGGGCTCGACATCG
GCAAGGTGTGGGTCGCGGACGACGGCGCCGCGGTGGCGGTCTGGACCACGCCGGAGAGCGTCGAAGCGGG
GGCGGTGTTCGCCGAGATCGGCCCGCGCATGGCCGAGTTGAGCGGTTCCCGGCTGGCCGCGCAGCAACAG
ATGGAGGGCCTCCTGGCGCCGCACCGGCCCAAGGAGCCCGCGTGGTTCCTGGCCACCGTCGGCGTCTCGC
CCGACCACCAGGGCAAGGGTCTGGGCAGCGCCGTCGTGCTCCCCGGAGTGGAGGCCGCCGAGCGCGCCGG
GGTGCCCGCCTTCCTGGAGACCTCCGCGCCCCGCAACCTCCCCTTCTACGAGCGGCTCGGCTTCACCGTC
ACCGCCGACGTCGAGGTGCCCGAAGGACCGCGCACCTGGTGCATGACCCGCAAGCCCGGTGCCTAGGCTA
GTATGTAAGCCTAGTCTTAGATAATAAAATCGCTATCCATCGAAGATGGATGTGTGTTGGTTTTTTGTGT
GTGTAACGCTAGGCGCGCCTGGTGTACCGAGAACGATCCTCTCAGTGCGAGTCTCGACGATCCATATCGT
TGCTTGGCAGTCAGCCAGTCGGAATCCAGCTTGGGACCCAGGAAGTCCAATCGTCAGATATTGTACTCAA
GCCTGGTCACGGCAGCGTACCGATCTGTTTAAACCTAGATATTGATAGTCTGATCGGTCAACGTATAATC
GAGTCCTAGCTTTTGCAAACATCTATCAAGAGACAGGATCAGCAGGAGGCTTTCGCATGAGTATTCAACA
TTTCCGTGTCGCCCTTATTCCCTTTTTTGCGGCATTTTGCCTTCCTGTTTTTGCTCACCCAGAAACGCTG
GTGAAAGTAAAAGATGCTGAAGATCAGTTGGGTGCGCGAGTGGGTTACATCGAACTGGATCTCAACAGCG
GTAAGATCCTTGAGAGTTTTCGCCCCGAAGAACGCTTTCCAATGATGAGCACTTTTAAAGTTCTGCTATG
TGGCGCGGTATTATCCCGTATTGACGCCGGGCAAGAGCAACTCGGTCGCCGCATACACTATTCTCAGAAT
GACTTGGTTGAGTATTCACCAGTCACAGAAAAGCATCTTACGGATGGCATGACAGTAAGAGAATTATGCA
GTGCTGCCATAACCATGAGTGATAACACTGCGGCCAACTTACTTCTGACAACGATTGGAGGACCGAAGGA
GCTAACCGCTTTTTTGCACAACATGGGGGATCATGTAACTCGCCTTGATCGTTGGGAACCGGAGCTGAAT
GAAGCCATACCAAACGACGAGCGTGACACCACGATGCCTGTAGCAATGGCAACAACCTTGCGTAAACTAT
TAACTGGCGAACTACTTACTCTAGCTTCCCGGCAACAGTTGATAGACTGGATGGAGGCGGATAAAGTTGC
AGGACCACTTCTGCGCTCGGCCCTTCCGGCTGGCTGGTTTATTGCTGATAAATCTGGAGCCGGTGAGCGT
GGGTCTCGCGGTATCATTGCAGCACTGGGGCCAGATGGTAAGCCCTCCCGTATCGTAGTTATCTACACGA
CGGGGAGTCAGGCAACTATGGATGAACGAAATAGACAGATCGCTGAGATAGGTGCCTCACTGATTAAGCA
TTGGTAACCGATTCTAGGTGCATTGGCGCAGAAAAAAATGCCTGATGCGACGCTGCGCGTCTTATACTCC
CACATATGCCAGATTCAGCAACGGATACGGCTTCCCCAACTTGCCCACTTCCATACGTGTCCTCCTTACC
AGAAATTTATCCTTAAGATCCCGAATCGTTTAAACTCGACTCTGGCTCTATCGAATCTCCGTCGTTTCGA
GCTTACGCGAACAGCCGTGGCGCTCATTTGCTCGTCGGGCATCGAATCTCGTCAGCTATCGTCAGCTTAC
CTTTTTGGCAGCGATCGCGGCTCCCGACATCTTGGACCATTAGCTCCACAGGTATCTTCTTCCCTCTAGT
GGTCATAACAGCAGCTTCAGCTACCTCTCAATTCAAAAAACCCCTCAAGACCCGTTTAGAGGCCCCAAGG
GGTTATGCTATCAATCGTTGCGTTACACACACAAAAAACCAACACACATCCATCTTCGATGGATAGCGAT
TTTATTATCTAACTGCTGATCGAGTGTAGCCAGATCTAGTAATCAATTACGGGGTCATTAGTTCATAGCC
CATATATGGAGTTCCGCGTTACATAACTTACGGTAAATGGCCCGCCTGGCTGACCGCCCAACGACCCCCG
CCCATTGACGTCAATAATGACGTATGTTCCCATAGTAACGCCAATAGGGACTTTCCATTGACGTCAATGG
GTGGAGTATTTACGGTAAACTGCCCACTTGGCAGTACATCAAGTGTATCATATGCCAAGTACGCCCCCTA
TTGACGTCAATGACGGTAAATGGCCCGCCTGGCATTATGCCCAGTACATGACCTTATGGGACTTTCCTAC
TTGGCAGTACATCTACGTATTAGTCATCGCTATTACCATGCTGATGCGGTTTTGGCAGTACATCAATGGG
CGTGGATAGCGGTTTGACTCACGGGGATTTCCAAGTCTCCACCCCATTGACGTCAATGGGAGTTTGTTTT
GGCACCAAAATCAACGGGACTTTCCAAAATGTCGTAACAACTCCGCCCCATTGACGCAAATGGGCGGTAG
GCGTGTACGGTGGGAGGTCTATATAAGCAGAGCTGGTTTAGTGAACCGTCAGATCAGATCTTTGTCGATC
CTACCATCCACTCGACACACCCGCCAGCGGCCGCTGCCAAGCTTCCGAGCTCTCGAATTCATGAGCATTA
TTAAAGAATTTCGCGAATTTGCGATGCGCGGGAACGTGGTGGATTTGGCGGTGAGCGTCATTATCGGTGC
GGCATTCGGGAAGATTGTCTCTTCACTGGTTGCCGATATCATCATGCCTCCTCTGGGCTTATTAATTGGC
GGGATCGATTTTAAACAGTTTGCTGTCACGCTACGCGATGCGCAGGGGGATATCCCTGCTGTTGTGATGC
ATTACGGTGTCTTCATTCAAAACGTCTTTGATTTTCTGATTGTGGCCTTTGCCATCTTTATGGCGATTAA
GCTAATCAACAAACTGAATCGGAAAAAAGAAGAACCAGCAGCCGCACCTGCACCAACTAAAGAAGAAGTA
TTACTGACAGAAATTCGTGATTTGCTGAAAGAGCAGAATAACCGCTCTGGAAGCGGAGGATCCGGGAACG
TCTATATCAAGGCCGACAAGCAGAAGAACGGCATCAAGGCGAACTTCAAGATCCGCCACAACATCGAGGA
CGGCGGCGTGCAGCTCGCCTACCACTACCAGCAGAACACCCCCATCGGCGACGGCCCCGTGCTGCTGCCC
GACAACCACTACCTGAGCGTGCAGTCCATACTTTCGAAAGACCCCAACGAGAAGCGCGATCACATGGTCC
TGCTGGAGTTCGTGACCGCCGCCGGGATCACTCTCGGCATGGACGAGCTGTACAAGGGCGGTACCGGAGG
GAGCATGGTGAGCAAGGGCGAGGAGCTGTTCACCGGGGTGGTGCCCATCCAGGTCGAGCTGGACGGCGAC
GTAAACGGCCACAAGTTCAGCGTGTCCGGCGAGGGTGAGGGCGATGCCACCTACGGCAAGCTGACCCTGA
AGTTCATCTGCACCACCGGCAAGCTGCCCGTGCCCTGGCCCACCCTCGTGACCACCCTGACCTACGGCGT
GCAGTGCTTCAGCCGCTACCCCGACCACATGAAGCAGCACGACTTCTTCAAGTCCGCCATGCCCGAAGGC
TACATCCAGGAGCGCACCATCTTCTTCAAGGACGACGGCAACTACAAGACCCGCGCCGAGGTGAAGTTCG
AGGGCGACACCCTGGTGAACCGCATCGAGCTGAAGGGCATCGACTTCAAGGAGGACGGCAACATCCTGGG
GCACAAGCTGGAGTACAACAAGAAAGGCAGCTTTTGCTATGAAAACGAAGTGGGATCCGCAGGCCTCTGC
TAGCTTGACTGACTGAGATACAGCGTACCTTCAGCTCACAGACATGATAAGATACATTGATGAGTTTGGA
CAAACCACAACTAGAATGCAGTGAAAAAAATGCTTTATTTGTGAAATTTGTGATGCTATTGCTTTATTTG
TAACCATTATAAGCTGCAATAAACAAGTTAACAACAACAATTGCATTCATTTTATGTTTCAGGTTCAGGG
GGAGGTGTGGGAGGTTTTTTAAAGCAAGTAAAACCTCTACAAATGTGGTATTGGCCCATCTCTATCGGTA
TCGTAGCATAACCCCTTGGGGCCTCTAAACGGGTCTTGAGGGGTTTTTTGTGCCCCTCGGGCCGGATTGC
TATCTACCGGCATTGGCGCAGAAAAAAATGCCTGATGCGACGCTGCGCGTCTTATACTCCCACATATGCC
AGATTCAGCAACGGATACGGCTTCCCCAACTTGCCCACTTCCATACGTGTCCTCCTTACCAGAAATTTAT
CCTTAAGGTCGTCAGCTATCCTGCAGGCGATCTCTCGATTTCGATCAAGACATTCCTTTAATGGTCTTTT
CTGGACACCACTAGGGGTCAGAAGTAGTTCATCAAACTTTCTTCCCTCCCTAATCTCATTGGTTACCTTG
GGCTATCGAAACTTAATTAACCAGTCAAGTCAGCTACTTGGCGAGATCGACTTGTCTGGGTTTCGACTAC
GCTCAGAATTGCGTCAGTCAAGTTCGATCTGGTCCTTGCTATTGCACCCGTTCTCCGATTACGAGTTTCA
TTTAAATCATGTGAGCAAAAGGCCAGCAAAAGGCCAGGAACCGTAAAAAGGCCGCGTTGCTGGCGTTTTT
CCATAGGCTCCGCCCCCCTGACGAGCATCACAAAAATCGACGCTCAAGTCAGAGGTGGCGAAACCCGACA
GGACTATAAAGATACCAGGCGTTTCCCCCTGGAAGCTCCCTCGTGCGCTCTCCTGTTCCGACCCTGCCGC
TTACCGGATACCTGTCCGCCTTTCTCCCTTCGGGAAGCGTGGCGCTTTCTCATAGCTCACGCTGTAGGTA
TCTCAGTTCGGTGTAGGTCGTTCGCTCCAAGCTGGGCTGTGTGCACGAACCCCCCGTTCAGCCCGACCGC
TGCGCCTTATCCGGTAACTATCGTCTTGAGTCCAACCCGGTAAGACACGACTTATCGCCACTGGCAGCAG
CCACTGGTAACAGGATTAGCAGAGCGAGGTATGTAGGCGGTGCTACAGAGTTCTTGAAGTGGTGGCCTAA
CTACGGCTACACTAGAAGAACAGTATTTGGTATCTGCGCTCTGCTGAAGCCAGTTACCTTCGGAAAAAGA
GTTGGTAGCTCTTGATCCGGCAAACAAACCACCGCTGGTAGCGGTGGTTTTTTTGTTTGCAAGCAGCAGA
TTACGCGCAGAAAAAAAGGATCTCAAGAAGATCCTTTGATCTTTTCTACGGGGTCTGACGCTCAGTGGAA
CGAAAACTCACGTTAAGGGATTTTGGTCATGAGATTATCAAAAAGGATCTTCACCTAGATCCTTTTAAAT
TAAAAATGAAGTTTTAAATCAATCTAAAGTATATATGAGTAAACTTGGTCTGACAGTTACCAATGCTTAA
TCAGTGAGGCACCTATCTCAGCGATCTGTCTATTTCGTTCATCCATAGTTGCATTTAAATTTCCGAACTC
TCCAAGGCCCTCGTCGGAAAATCTTCAAACCTTTCGTCCGATCCATCTTGCAGGCTACCTCTCGAACGAA
CTATCGCAAGTCTCTTGGCCGGCCTTGCGCCTTGGCTATTGCTTGGCAGCGCCTATCGCCAGGTATTACT
CCAATCCCGAATATCCGAGATCGGGATCACCCGAGAGAAGTTCAACCTACATCCTCAATCCCGATCTATC
CGAGATCCGAGGAATATCGAAATCGGGGCGCGCCTGGCCTCCGCGCCGGGTTTTGGCGCCTCCCGCGGGC
GCCCCCCTCGTCACGGCGAGCGCTGCCACGTCAGACGAAGGGCGCAGGAGCGTCCTGATCCTTCCGCCCG
GACGCTCAGGACAGCGGCCCGCTGCTCATAAGACTCGGCCTTAGAACCCCAGTATCAGCAGAAGGACATT
TTAGGACGGGACTTGGGTGACTCTAGGGCACTGGTTTTCTTTCCAGAGAGCGGAACAGGCGAGGAAAAGT
AGTCCCTTCTCGGCGATTCTGCGGAGGGATCTCCGTGGGGCGGTGAACGCCGATGATTATATAAGGACGC
GCCGGGTGTGGCACAGCTAGTTCCGTCGCAGCCGGGATTTGGGTCGCGGTTCTTGTTTGTGGATCGCTGT
GATCGTCACTTGGTGAGTAGCGGGCTGCTGGGCTGGCCGGGGCTTTCGTGGCCGCCGGGCCGCTCGGTGG
GACGGAAGCGTGTGGAGAGACCGCCAAGGGCTGTAGTCTGGGTCCGCGAGCAAGGTTGCCCTGAACTGGG
GGTTGGGGGGAGCGCAGCAAAATGGCGGCTGTTCCCGAGTCTTGAATGGAAGACGCTTGTGAGGCGGGCT
GTGAGGTCGTTGAAACAAGGTGGGGGGCATGGTGGGCGGCAAGAACCCAAGGTCTTGAGCCCTTCGCTAA
TGCGGGAAAGCTCTTATTCGGGTGAGATGGGCTGGGCACCATCTGGGGACCCTGACGTGAAGTTTGTCAC
TGACTGGAGAACTCGGTTTGTCGTCTGTTGCGGGGGCGGCAGTTATGGCGGTGCCGTTGGGCAGTGCACC
CGTACCTTTGGGAGCGCGCGCCCTCGTCGTGTCGTGACGTCACCCGTTCTGTTGGCTTATAATGCAGGGT
GGGGCCACCTGCCGGTAGGTGTGCGGTAGGCTTTTCTCCGTCGCAGGACGCAGGGTTCGGGCCTAGGGTA
GGCTCTCCTGAATCGACAGGCGCCGGACCTCTGGTGAGGGGAGGGATAAGTGAGGCGTCAGTTTCTTTGG
TCGGTTTTATGTACCTATCTTCTTAAGTAGCTGAAGCTCCGGTTTTGAACTATGCGCTCGGGGTTGGCGA
GTGTGTTTTGTGAAGTTTTTTAGGCACCTTTTGAAATGTAATCATTTGGGTCAATATGTAATTTTCAGTG
TTAGACTTGTAAATTGTCCGCTAAATTCTGGCCGTTTTTGGCTTTTTTGTTAGACAACATGACCGAGTAC
AAGCCCACGGTGCGCCTCGCCACCCGCGACGACGTCCCCAGGGCCGTACGCACCCTCGCCGCCGCGTTCG
CCGACTACCCCGCCACGCGCCACACCGTCGAT
