>Addgene plasmid #195346 | MscL(G22S)-c-term-cpGFP-ERexp | depositor partial sequence | sequence record 379757 | MscL(G22S)-c-term-cpGFP-ERexp
ATGAGCATTATTAAAGAATTTCGCGAATTTGCGATGCGCGGGAACGTGGTGGATTTGGCGGTGAGCGTCA
TTATCGGTGCGGCATTCGGGAAGATTGTCTCTTCACTGGTTGCCGATATCATCATGCCTCCTCTGGGCTT
ATTAATTGGCGGGATCGATTTTAAACAGTTTGCTGTCACGCTACGCGATGCGCAGGGGGATATCCCTGCT
GTTGTGATGCATTACGGTGTCTTCATTCAAAACGTCTTTGATTTTCTGATTGTGGCCTTTGCCATCTTTA
TGGCGATTAAGCTAATCAACAAACTGAATCGGAAAAAAGAAGAACCAGCAGCCGCACCTGCACCAACTAA
AGAAGAAGTATTACTGACAGAAATTCGTGATTTGCTGAAAGAGCAGAATAACCGCTCTGGAAGCGGAGGA
TCCGGGAACGTCTATATCAAGGCCGACAAGCAGAAGAACGGCATCAAGGCGAACTTCAAGATCCGCCACA
ACATCGAGGACGGCGGCGTGCAGCTCGCCTACCACTACCAGCAGAACACCCCCATCGGCGACGGCCCCGT
GCTGCTGCCCGACAACCACTACCTGAGCGTGCAGTCCATACTTTCGAAAGACCCCAACGAGAAGCGCGAT
CACATGGTCCTGCTGGAGTTCGTGACCGCCGCCGGGATCACTCTCGGCATGGACGAGCTGTACAAGGGCG
GTACCGGAGGGAGCATGGTGAGCAAGGGCGAGGAGCTGTTCACCGGGGTGGTGCCCATCCAGGTCGAGCT
GGACGGCGACGTAAACGGCCACAAGTTCAGCGTGTCCGGCGAGGGTGAGGGCGATGCCACCTACGGCAAG
CTGACCCTGAAGTTCATCTGCACCACCGGCAAGCTGCCCGTGCCCTGGCCCACCCTCGTGACCACCCTGA
CCTACGGCGTGCAGTGCTTCAGCCGCTACCCCGACCACATGAAGCAGCACGACTTCTTCAAGTCCGCCAT
GCCCGAAGGCTACATCCAGGAGCGCACCATCTTCTTCAAGGACGACGGCAACTACAAGACCCGCGCCGAG
GTGAAGTTCGAGGGCGACACCCTGGTGAACCGCATCGAGCTGAAGGGCATCGACTTCAAGGAGGACGGCA
ACATCCTGGGGCACAAGCTGGAGTACAACAAGAAAGGCAGCTTTTGCTATGAAAACGAAGTG
