>Addgene plasmid #195346 | MscL(G22S)-c-term-cpGFP-ERexp | depositor partial sequence | sequence record 379758 | Forward primer for sequencing
GCATTATTAAAGAATTTCGCG
